Addgene plasmid #175162: pLV CMV mCherry-DDX1-V5
Purpose: Lentiviral expression of human DDX1-V5
Depositing lab: Larry Gerace. Depositing organization: Scripps California (The Scripps Research Institute). Publication: A Survey of DDX21 Activity During Rev/RRE Complex Formation. Hammond JA, Zhou L, Lamichhane R, Chu HY, Millar DP, Gerace L, Williamson JR. J Mol Biol. 2018 Feb 16;430(4):537-553. doi: 10.1016/j.jmb.2017.06.023. Epub 2017 Jul 10. PubMed 28705764.
Backbone
  Vector backbone: pLV-CMV-GFP-Puro
  Backbone manufacturer: Eric Campeau & Paul Kaufman (Addgene plasmid # 17448)
  Vector type: Mammalian Expression, Lentiviral
Growth in bacteria
  Bacterial resistance: Ampicillin, 100 μg/mL
  Growth temperature: 37°C
  Growth strain: NEB Stable
  Copy number: High Copy
Gene/Insert
  Gene/Insert name: DDX1
  Species: H. sapiens (human)
  Entrez Gene: DDX1 (a.k.a. DBP-RB, UKVH5d)
  Tag / fusion protein: V5 (C terminal on insert)
  Cloning method: Restriction Enzyme; 5′ cloning site Unknown (unknown if destroyed); 3′ cloning site Unknown (unknown if destroyed)
Terms and licenses: Academic/Nonprofit Terms; Industry Terms: Not Available to Industry
How to cite: pLV CMV mCherry-DDX1-V5 was a gift from Larry Gerace (Addgene plasmid # 175162 ; http://n2t.net/addgene:175162 ; RRID:Addgene_175162)
