[The description below was written by a language model from this plasmid's Addgene catalogue record and pLannotate feature annotations shown in this document.]
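Description:
pLV CMV mCherry-DDX1-V5 is a lentiviral transfer plasmid of about 11 kb for expressing human DDX1, a DEAD-box RNA helicase, in mammalian cells. It is built on the pLV-CMV-GFP-Puro backbone, with the original GFP evidently replaced by the mCherry fusion cassette. In bacteria it is maintained through a high-copy ColE1/pUC-type origin with ampicillin selection from the bla gene. An f1 origin, an SV40 origin, T3 and T7 promoters, and lac-derived remnants are also carried over from the backbone.

The viral portion follows a third-generation layout. An RSV promoter replaces the U3 region of a truncated HIV-1 5' LTR, so genomic RNA is transcribed in packaging cells without Tat. It is followed by the Ψ packaging signal with a gag fragment, the Rev response element for Rev-dependent nuclear export, and the cPPT/CTS, which aids nuclear import of the reverse-transcribed genome. A second truncated LTR lies at the 3' end, followed by an SV40 polyadenylation signal.

Between these elements, the CMV enhancer/promoter drives an mCherry coding sequence placed upstream of DDX1, which ends in a C-terminal V5 epitope. The name and arrangement indicate a single mCherry-DDX1-V5 fusion protein, although the catalogue entry lists only the V5 tag. This fusion would allow red fluorescence imaging alongside antibody-based detection or pulldown. A WPRE downstream enhances transcript expression, and a separate mouse PGK promoter drives puromycin N-acetyltransferase for selecting transduced cells. The stated purpose is lentiviral expression of DDX1-V5, and the associated publication concerns DEAD-box helicase activity during HIV-1 Rev/RRE complex formation. The cloning sites are not recorded.
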