Features (pLannotate 1.2.2; 30 found; start..end, strand, type, name):
     26..130     +  promoter       AmpR promoter: bla
    131..991     +  CDS            AmpR: β-lactamase; bla; confers resistance to ampicillin, carbenicillin, and related antibiotics
   1162..1750    +  rep_origin     ori: high-copy-number ColE1/pMB1/pBR322/pUC origin of replication
   1933..2025    +  CDS            lacI (fragment): lac repressor; lacI; The lac repressor binds to the lac operator to inhibit transcription in E. coli. This inhibition can be relieved by adding lactose or isopropyl-β-D-thiogalactopyranoside (IPTG).
   2038..2059    +  protein_bind   CAP binding site: CAP binding activates transcription in the presence of cAMP. E. coli catabolite activator protein
   2074..2104    +  promoter       lac promoter: promoter for the E. coli lac operon
   2108..2130    +  protein_bind   lac operator (fragment): The lac repressor binds to the lac operator to inhibit transcription in E. coli. This inhibition can be relieved by adding lactose or isopropyl-β-D-thiogalactopyranoside (IPTG). lac repressor encoded by lacI
   2173..2191    +  promoter       T3 promoter: promoter for bacteriophage T3 RNA polymerase
   2219..2445    +  promoter       RSV promoter: Rous sarcoma virus enhancer/promoter
   2446..2626    +  LTR            5' LTR (truncated): truncated 5' long terminal repeat (LTR) from HIV-1
   2673..2798    +  misc_feature   HIV-1 Ψ: packaging signal of human immunodeficiency virus type 1
   2782..3145    +  CDS            HIV-1 gag (fragment): gag protein from human immunodeficiency virus 1; gag
   3291..3524    +  misc_feature   RRE: The Rev response element (RRE) of HIV-1 allows for Rev-dependent mRNA export from the nucleus to the cytoplasm.
   3901..4001    +  CDS            Rev (fragment): human immunodeficiency virus 1 (HIV-1) Rev protein; rev; enhances nuclear export of unspliced and incompletely spliced viral mRNAs
   4020..4136    +  misc_feature   cPPT/CTS: central polypurine tract and central termination sequence of HIV-1
   4159..4462    +  enhancer       CMV enhancer: human cytomegalovirus immediate early enhancer
   4463..4666    +  promoter       CMV promoter: human cytomegalovirus (CMV) immediate early promoter
   4762..5469    +  CDS            mCherry: mCherry is a basic (constitutively fluorescent) red fluorescent protein published in 2004, derived from Discosoma sp.. It is reported to be a very rapidly-maturing monomer with low acid sensitivity.
   5506..7725    +  CDS            DDX1: DDX1_HUMAN - Experimental evidence at protein level: Swiss-Prot protein existence level 1. (Microbial infection) Required for Coronavirus IBV replication. From Homo sapiens (Human).
   7756..7797    +  CDS            V5 tag: epitope tag from simian virus 5
   7842..8430    +  misc_feature   WPRE: woodchuck hepatitis virus posttranscriptional regulatory element
   8444..8943    +  promoter       PGK promoter: mouse phosphoglycerate kinase 1 promoter
   8964..9563    +  CDS            PuroR: puromycin N-acetyltransferase; pac from Streptomyces alboniger; confers resistance to puromycin
   9631..9768    +  CDS            nef (fragment): NEF_HV1LA - Experimental evidence at protein level: Swiss-Prot protein existence level 1. Extracellular Nef protein targets CD4(+) T-lymphocytes for apoptosis by interacting with CXCR4 surface receptors. From Human immunodeficiency virus type 1 group M subtype B (isolate Lai) (HIV-1).
   9754..9934    +  LTR            5' LTR (truncated): truncated 5' long terminal repeat (LTR) from HIV-1
  10006..10127   +  polyA_signal   SV40 poly(A) signal: SV40 polyadenylation signal
  10167..10302   +  rep_origin     SV40 ori: SV40 origin of replication
  10323..10341   -  promoter       T7 promoter: promoter for bacteriophage T7 RNA polymerase
  10349..10504   +  CDS            lacZα (fragment): LacZα fragment of β-galactosidase; lacZ fragment
  10509..10937   +  rep_origin     f1 ori (sequence partly withheld): f1 bacteriophage origin of replication; arrow indicates direction of (+) strand synthesis
>Addgene plasmid #175162 | pLV CMV mCherry-DDX1-V5 | addgene full sequence | sequence record 352383 | Addgene NGS Result
AGGTGGCACTTTTCGGGGAAATGTGCGCGGAACCCCTATTTGTTTATTTTTCTAAATACATTCAAATATG
TATCCGCTCATGAGACAATAACCCTGATAAATGCTTCAATAATATTGAAAAAGGAAGAGTATGAGTATTC
AACATTTCCGTGTCGCCCTTATTCCCTTTTTTGCGGCATTTTGCCTTCCTGTTTTTGCTCACCCAGAAAC
GCTGGTGAAAGTAAAAGATGCTGAAGATCAGTTGGGTGCACGAGTGGGTTACATCGAACTGGATCTCAAC
AGCGGTAAGATCCTTGAGAGTTTTCGCCCCGAAGAACGTTTTCCAATGATGAGCACTTTTAAAGTTCTGC
TATGTGGCGCGGTATTATCCCGTATTGACGCCGGGCAAGAGCAACTCGGTCGCCGCATACACTATTCTCA
GAATGACTTGGTTGAGTACTCACCAGTCACAGAAAAGCATCTTACGGATGGCATGACAGTAAGAGAATTA
TGCAGTGCTGCCATAACCATGAGTGATAACACTGCGGCCAACTTACTTCTGACAACGATCGGAGGACCGA
AGGAGCTAACCGCTTTTTTGCACAACATGGGGGATCATGTAACTCGCCTTGATCGTTGGGAACCGGAGCT
GAATGAAGCCATACCAAACGACGAGCGTGACACCACGATGCCTGTAGCAATGGCAACAACGTTGCGCAAA
CTATTAACTGGCGAACTACTTACTCTAGCTTCCCGGCAACAATTAATAGACTGGATGGAGGCGGATAAAG
TTGCAGGACCACTTCTGCGCTCGGCCCTTCCGGCTGGCTGGTTTATTGCTGATAAATCTGGAGCCGGTGA
GCGTGGGTCTCGCGGTATCATTGCAGCACTGGGGCCAGATGGTAAGCCCTCCCGTATCGTAGTTATCTAC
ACGACGGGGAGTCAGGCAACTATGGATGAACGAAATAGACAGATCGCTGAGATAGGTGCCTCACTGATTA
AGCATTGGTAACTGTCAGACCAAGTTTACTCATATATACTTTAGATTGATTTAAAACTTCATTTTTAATT
TAAAAGGATCTAGGTGAAGATCCTTTTTGATAATCTCATGACCAAAATCCCTTAACGTGAGTTTTCGTTC
CACTGAGCGTCAGACCCCGTAGAAAAGATCAAAGGATCTTCTTGAGATCCTTTTTTTCTGCGCGTAATCT
GCTGCTTGCAAACAAAAAAACCACCGCTACCAGCGGTGGTTTGTTTGCCGGATCAAGAGCTACCAACTCT
TTTTCCGAAGGTAACTGGCTTCAGCAGAGCGCAGATACCAAATACTGTTCTTCTAGTGTAGCCGTAGTTA
GGCCACCACTTCAAGAACTCTGTAGCACCGCCTACATACCTCGCTCTGCTAATCCTGTTACCAGTGGCTG
CTGCCAGTGGCGATAAGTCGTGTCTTACCGGGTTGGACTCAAGACGATAGTTACCGGATAAGGCGCAGCG
GTCGGGCTGAACGGGGGGTTCGTGCACACAGCCCAGCTTGGAGCGAACGACCTACACCGAACTGAGATAC
CTACAGCGTGAGCTATGAGAAAGCGCCACGCTTCCCGAAGGGAGAAAGGCGGACAGGTATCCGGTAAGCG
GCAGGGTCGGAACAGGAGAGCGCACGAGGGAGCTTCCAGGGGGAAACGCCTGGTATCTTTATAGTCCTGT
CGGGTTTCGCCACCTCTGACTTGAGCGTCGATTTTTGTGATGCTCGTCAGGGGGGCGGAGCCTATGGAAA
AACGCCAGCAACGCGGCCTTTTTACGGTTCCTGGCCTTTTGCTGGCCTTTTGCTCACATGTTCTTTCCTG
CGTTATCCCCTGATTCTGTGGATAACCGTATTACCGCCTTTGAGTGAGCTGATACCGCTCGCCGCAGCCG
AACGACCGAGCGCAGCGAGTCAGTGAGCGAGGAAGCGGAAGAGCGCCCAATACGCAAACCGCCTCTCCCC
GCGCGTTGGCCGATTCATTAATGCAGCTGGCACGACAGGTTTCCCGACTGGAAAGCGGGCAGTGAGCGCA
ACGCAATTAATGTGAGTTAGCTCACTCATTAGGCACCCCAGGCTTTACACTTTATGCTTCCGGCTCGTAT
GTTGTGTGGAATTGTGAGCGGATAACAATTTCACACAGGAAACAGCTATGACCATGATTACGCCAAGCGC
GCAATTAACCCTCACTAAAGGGAACAAAAGCTGGAGCTGCAAGCTTAATGTAGTCTTATGCAATACTCTT
GTAGTCTTGCAACATGGTAACGATGAGTTAGCAACATGCCTTACAAGGAGAGAAAAAGCACCGTGCATGC
CGATTGGTGGAAGTAAGGTGGTACGATCGTGCCTTATTAGGAAGGCAACAGACGGGTCTGACATGGATTG
GACGAACCACTGAATTGCCGCATTGCAGAGATATTGTATTTAAGTGCCTAGCTCGATACATAAACGGGTC
TCTCTGGTTAGACCAGATCTGAGCCTGGGAGCTCTCTGGCTAACTAGGGAACCCACTGCTTAAGCCTCAA
TAAAGCTTGCCTTGAGTGCTTCAAGTAGTGTGTGCCCGTCTGTTGTGTGACTCTGGTAACTAGAGATCCC
TCAGACCCTTTTAGTCAGTGTGGAAAATCTCTAGCAGTGGCGCCCGAACAGGGACTTGAAAGCGAAAGGG
AAACCAGAGGAGCTCTCTCGACGCAGGACTCGGCTTGCTGAAGCGCGCACGGCAAGAGGCGAGGGGCGGC
GACTGGTGAGTACGCCAAAAATTTTGACTAGCGGAGGCTAGAAGGAGAGAGATGGGTGCGAGAGCGTCAG
TATTAAGCGGGGGAGAATTAGATCGCGATGGGAAAAAATTCGGTTAAGGCCAGGGGGAAAGAAAAAATAT
AAATTAAAACATATAGTATGGGCAAGCAGGGAGCTAGAACGATTCGCAGTTAATCCTGGCCTGTTAGAAA
CATCAGAAGGCTGTAGACAAATACTGGGACAGCTACAACCATCCCTTCAGACAGGATCAGAAGAACTTAG
ATCATTATATAATACAGTAGCAACCCTCTATTGTGTGCATCAAAGGATAGAGATAAAAGACACCAAGGAA
GCTTTAGACAAGATAGAGGAAGAGCAAAACAAAAGTAAGACCACCGCACAGCAAGCGGCCGCTGATCTTC
AGACCTGGAGGAGGAGATATGAGGGACAATTGGAGAAGTGAATTATATAAATATAAAGTAGTAAAAATTG
AACCATTAGGAGTAGCACCCACCAAGGCAAAGAGAAGAGTGGTGCAGAGAGAAAAAAGAGCAGTGGGAAT
AGGAGCTTTGTTCCTTGGGTTCTTGGGAGCAGCAGGAAGCACTATGGGCGCAGCGTCAATGACGCTGACG
GTACAGGCCAGACAATTATTGTCTGGTATAGTGCAGCAGCAGAACAATTTGCTGAGGGCTATTGAGGCGC
AACAGCATCTGTTGCAACTCACAGTCTGGGGCATCAAGCAGCTCCAGGCAAGAATCCTGGCTGTGGAAAG
ATACCTAAAGGATCAACAGCTCCTGGGGATTTGGGGTTGCTCTGGAAAACTCATTTGCACCACTGCTGTG
CCTTGGAATGCTAGTTGGAGTAATAAATCTCTGGAACAGATTTGGAATCACACGACCTGGATGGAGTGGG
ACAGAGAAATTAACAATTACACAAGCTTAATACACTCCTTAATTGAAGAATCGCAAAACCAGCAAGAAAA
GAATGAACAAGAATTATTGGAATTAGATAAATGGGCAAGTTTGTGGAATTGGTTTAACATAACAAATTGG
CTGTGGTATATAAAATTATTCATAATGATAGTAGGAGGCTTGGTAGGTTTAAGAATAGTTTTTGCTGTAC
TTTCTATAGTGAATAGAGTTAGGCAGGGATATTCACCATTATCGTTTCAGACCCACCTCCCAACCCCGAG
GGGACCCGACAGGCCCGAAGGAATAGAAGAAGAAGGTGGAGAGAGAGACAGAGACAGATCCATTCGATTA
GTGAACGGATCTCGACGGTATCGGTTAACTTTTAAAAGAAAAGGGGGGATTGGGGGGTACAGTGCAGGGG
AAAGAATAGTAGACATAATAGCAACAGACATACAAACTAAAGAATTACAAAAACAAATTACAAAATTCAA
AATTTTATCGATAAGCTTGGGAGTTCCGCGTTACATAACTTACGGTAAATGGCCCGCCTGGCTGACCGCC
CAACGACCCCCGCCCATTGACGTCAATAATGACGTATGTTCCCATAGTAACGCCAATAGGGACTTTCCAT
TGACGTCAATGGGTGGAGTATTTACGGTAAACTGCCCACTTGGCAGTACATCAAGTGTATCATATGCCAA
GTACGCCCCCTATTGACGTCAATGACGGTAAATGGCCCGCCTGGCATTATGCCCAGTACATGACCTTATG
GGACTTTCCTACTTGGCAGTACATCTACGTATTAGTCATCGCTATTACCATGGTGATGCGGTTTTGGCAG
TACATCAATGGGCGTGGATAGCGGTTTGACTCACGGGGATTTCCAAGTCTCCACCCCATTGACGTCAATG
GGAGTTTGTTTTGGCACCAAAATCAACGGGACTTTCCAAAATGTCGTAACAACTCCGCCCCATTGACGCA
AATGGGCGGTAGGCGTGTACGGTGGGAGGTCTATATAAGCAGAGCTCGTTTAGTGAACCGTCAGATCGCC
TGGAGACGCCATCCACGCTGTTTTGACCTCCATAGAAGACACCGACTCTAGAGGATCCACCGGTGCCAAC
CATGGTGAGCAAGGGCGAGGAGGATAACATGGCCATCATCAAGGAGTTCATGCGCTTCAAGGTGCACATG
GAGGGCTCCGTGAACGGCCACGAGTTCGAGATCGAGGGCGAGGGCGAGGGCCGCCCCTACGAGGGCACCC
AGACCGCCAAGCTGAAGGTGACCAAGGGTGGCCCCCTGCCCTTCGCCTGGGACATCCTGTCCCCTCAGTT
CATGTACGGCTCCAAGGCCTACGTGAAGCACCCCGCCGACATCCCCGACTACTTGAAGCTGTCCTTCCCC
GAGGGCTTCAAGTGGGAGCGCGTGATGAACTTCGAGGACGGCGGCGTGGTGACCGTGACCCAGGACTCCT
CCCTGCAGGACGGCGAGTTCATCTACAAGGTGAAGCTGCGCGGCACCAACTTCCCCTCCGACGGCCCCGT
AATGCAGAAGAAGACCATGGGCTGGGAGGCCTCCTCCGAGCGGATGTACCCCGAGGACGGCGCCCTGAAG
GGCGAGATCAAGCAGAGGCTGAAGCTGAAGGACGGCGGCCACTACGACGCTGAGGTCAAGACCACCTACA
AGGCCAAGAAGCCCGTGCAGCTGCCCGGCGCCTACAACGTCAACATCAAGTTGGACATCACCTCCCACAA
CGAGGACTACACCATCGTGGAACAGTACGAACGCGCCGAGGGCCGCCACTCCACCGGCGGCATGGACGAG
CTGTACAAGGGCGGAGGTGGGTCGGGTGGCGGCGGATCAGCTAGCATGGCGGCCTTCTCCGAGATGGGTG
TAATGCCTGAGATTGCACAAGCTGTGGAAGAGATGGATTGGCTCCTCCCAACTGATATCCAGGCTGAATC
TATCCCATTGATCTTAGGAGGAGGTGATGTACTTATGGCTGCAGAAACAGGAAGTGGCAAAACTGGTGCT
TTTAGTATTCCAGTTATCCAGATAGTTTATGAAACTCTGAAAGACCAACAGGAAGGCAAAAAAGGAAAAA
CAACAATTAAAACTGGTGCTTCAGTGCTGAACAAATGGCAGATGAACCCATATGACAGAGGATCTGCTTT
TGCAATTGGGTCAGATGGTCTTTGTTGTCAAAGCAGAGAAGTAAAGGAATGGCATGGGTGTAGAGCTACT
AAAGGATTAATGAAAGGGAAACACTACTATGAAGTATCCTGTCATGACCAAGGGTTATGCAGGGTCGGGT
GGTCTACCATGCAGGCCTCTTTGGACCTAGGTACTGACAAGTTTGGATTTGGCTTTGGTGGAACAGGAAA
GAAATCCCATAACAAACAATTTGATAATTATGGAGAGGAATTCACTATGCATGATACCATTGGATGTTAC
CTGGATATAGATAAGGGACATGTCAAGTTCTCCAAAAATGGAAAAGATCTTGGTCTGGCATTTGAAATAC
CACCACATATGAAAAACCAAGCCCTCTTTCCTGCCTGTGTTTTGAAGAATGCTGAACTGAAATTTAACTT
CGGTGAAGAGGAATTTAAGTTTCCACCAAAAGATGGCTTTGTTGCTCTTTCCAAGGCACCGGATGGTTAC
ATTGTCAAATCACAGCACTCAGGTAATGCACAGGTGACACAAACAAAGTTTCTCCCCAATGCTCCGAAAG
CTCTCATTGTTGAACCTTCCCGGGAGTTAGCTGAACAAACTTTGAACAACATCAAGCAGTTTAAGAAATA
CATTGATAATCCTAAATTAAGGGAGCTTCTGATAATTGGAGGTGTTGCAGCCCGGGATCAGCTCTCTGTT
TTGGAAAATGGAGTAGATATAGTTGTAGGTACTCCGGGAAGACTAGATGACTTGGTGTCAACTGGAAAGC
TGAACTTATCTCAAGTTAGATTCCTGGTCCTGGATGAAGCTGATGGGCTTCTTTCTCAAGGTTATTCTGA
TTTTATAAATAGGATGCACAATCAGATTCCTCAGGTTACCTCTGATGGAAAAAGACTTCAGGTGATTGTT
TGCTCTGCCACTTTGCATTCTTTCGATGTAAAGAAACTGTCCGAGAAGATAATGCATTTTCCTACATGGG
TTGACTTAAAAGGAGAAGACTCTGTTCCAGATACTGTACACCATGTTGTTGTCCCAGTAAATCCCAAAAC
TGACAGACTCTGGGAAAGGCTTGGAAAGAGCCACATTAGAACTGATGATGTACATGCAAAAGATAACACA
AGACCTGGTGCTAATAGTCCAGAGATGTGGTCTGAAGCTATTAAAATCCTGAAAGGGGAGTATGCTGTCC
GGGCAATCAAGGAACATAAGATGGATCAAGCAATTATCTTCTGTAGAACCAAAATTGACTGTGATAACTT
GGAGCAGTACTTTATACAACAAGGAGGAGGACCTGATAAAAAAGGACACCAGTTCTCATGTGTTTGTCTT
CATGGTGACAGAAAGCCTCATGAGAGAAAGCAAAACTTGGAAAGATTTAAGAAAGGAGATGTAAGATTCT
TGATTTGCACAGATGTAGCTGCTAGAGGAATTGATATCCACGGTGTTCCTTATGTTATAAATGTCACTCT
GCCCGATGAAAAGCAAAACTACGTACATCGAATTGGCAGAGTAGGAAGAGCTGAAAGGATGGGTCTGGCA
ATTTCCCTGGTGGCAACAGAAAAAGAAAAGGTTTGGTACCATGTATGTAGCAGCCGTGGAAAAGGGTGTT
ATAACACAAGACTCAAGGAAGATGGAGGCTGTACCATATGGTACAACGAGATGCAGTTACTATCTGAGAT
AGAAGAACACCTGAACTGTACCATTTCTCAGGTTGAGCCGGATATAAAGGTACCAGTGGATGAATTTGAT
GGGAAAGTTACCTACGGTCAGAAAAGGGCTGCTGGTGGTGGAAGCTATAAAGGCCATGTGGATATTTTGG
CACCTACTGTTCAAGAGTTGGCTGCCCTTGAAAAGGAGGCGCAGACATCTTTCCTGCATCTTGGCTACCT
TCCTAACCAGCTGTTCAGAACCTTCGCCTCGAGTCTAGAGGGCCCGCGGTTCGAAGGTAAGCCTATCCCT
AACCCTCTCCTCGGTCTCGATTCTACGCGTACCGGTCATCATCACCATCACCATTGAGTTTAAACGTCGA
CAATCAACCTCTGGATTACAAAATTTGTGAAAGATTGACTGGTATTCTTAACTATGTTGCTCCTTTTACG
CTATGTGGATACGCTGCTTTAATGCCTTTGTATCATGCTATTGCTTCCCGTATGGCTTTCATTTTCTCCT
CCTTGTATAAATCCTGGTTGCTGTCTCTTTATGAGGAGTTGTGGCCCGTTGTCAGGCAACGTGGCGTGGT
GTGCACTGTGTTTGCTGACGCAACCCCCACTGGTTGGGGCATTGCCACCACCTGTCAGCTCCTTTCCGGG
ACTTTCGCTTTCCCCCTCCCTATTGCCACGGCGGAACTCATCGCCGCCTGCCTTGCCCGCTGCTGGACAG
GGGCTCGGCTGTTGGGCACTGACAATTCCGTGGTGTTGTCGGGGAAGCTGACGTCCTTTCCATGGCTGCT
CGCCTGTGTTGCCACCTGGATTCTGCGCGGGACGTCCTTCTGCTACGTCCCTTCGGCCCTCAATCCAGCG
GACCTTCCTTCCCGCGGCCTGCTGCCGGCTCTGCGGCCTCTTCCGCGTCTTCGCCTTCGCCCTCAGACGA
GTCGGATCTCCCTTTGGGCCGCCTCCCCGCCTGGAATTCTACCGGGTAGGGGAGGCGCTTTTCCCAAGGC
AGTCTGGAGCATGCGCTTTAGCAGCCCCGCTGGGCACTTGGCGCTACACAAGTGGCCTCTGGCCTCGCAC
ACATTCCACATCCACCGGTAGGCGCCAACCGGCTCCGTTCTTTGGTGGCCCCTTCGCGCCACCTTCTACT
CCTCCCCTAGTCAGGAAGTTCCCCCCCGCCCCGCAGCTCGCGTCGTGCAGGACGTGACAAATGGAAGTAG
CACGTCTCACTAGTCTCGTGCAGATGGACAGCACCGCTGAGCAATGGAAGCGGGTAGGCCTTTGGGGCAG
CGGCCAATAGCAGCTTTGCTCCTTCGCTTTCTGGGCTCAGAGGCTGGGAAGGGGTGGGTCCGGGGGCGGG
CTCAGGGGCGGGCTCAGGGGCGGGGCGGGCGCCCGAAGGTCCTCCGGAGGCCCGGCATTCTGCACGCTTC
AAAAGCGCACGTCTGCCGCGCTGTTCTCCTCTTCCTCATCTCCGGGCCTTTCGACCTGCAGCCCAAGCTT
ACCATGACCGAGTACAAGCCCACGGTGCGCCTCGCCACCCGCGACGACGTCCCCAGGGCCGTACGCACCC
TCGCCGCCGCGTTCGCCGACTACCCCGCCACGCGCCACACCGTCGATCCGGACCGCCACATCGAGCGGGT
CACCGAGCTGCAAGAACTCTTCCTCACGCGCGTCGGGCTCGACATCGGCAAGGTGTGGGTCGCGGACGAC
GGCGCCGCGGTGGCGGTCTGGACCACGCCGGAGAGCGTCGAAGCGGGGGCGGTGTTCGCCGAGATCGGCC
CGCGCATGGCCGAGTTGAGCGGTTCCCGGCTGGCCGCGCAGCAACAGATGGAAGGCCTCCTGGCGCCGCA
CCGGCCCAAGGAGCCCGCGTGGTTCCTGGCCACCGTCGGCGTCTCGCCCGACCACCAGGGCAAGGGTCTG
GGCAGCGCCGTCGTGCTCCCCGGAGTGGAGGCGGCCGAGCGCGCCGGGGTGCCCGCCTTCCTGGAGACCT
CCGCGCCCCGCAACCTCCCCTTCTACGAGCGGCTCGGCTTCACCGTCACCGCCGACGTCGAGGTGCCCGA
AGGACCGCGCACCTGGTGCATGACCCGCAAGCCCGGTGCCTGACGCCCGCCCCACGACCCGCAGCGCCCG
ACCGAAAGGAGCGCACGACCCCATGCATCTCGAGGGCCCGGTACCTTTAAGACCAATGACTTACAAGGCA
GCTGTAGATCTTAGCCACTTTTTAAAAGAAAAGGGGGGACTGGAAGGGCTAGCTCACTCCCAACGAAGAC
AAGATCTGCTTTTTGCTTGTACTGGGTCTCTCTGGTTAGACCAGATCTGAGCCTGGGAGCTCTCTGGCTA
ACTAGGGAACCCACTGCTTAAGCCTCAATAAAGCTTGCCTTGAGTGCTTCAAGTAGTGTGTGCCCGTCTG
TTGTGTGACTCTGGTAACTAGAGATCCCTCAGACCCTTTTAGTCAGTGTGGAAAATCTCTAGCAGTAGTA
GTTCATGTCATCTTATTATTCAGTATTTATAACTTGCAAAGAAATGAATATCAGAGAGTGAGAGGAACTT
GTTTATTGCAGCTTATAATGGTTACAAATAAAGCAATAGCATCACAAATTTCACAAATAAAGCATTTTTT
TCACTGCATTCTAGTTGTGGTTTGTCCAAACTCATCAATGTATCTTATCATGTCTGGCTCTAGCTATCCC
GCCCCTAACTCCGCCCATCCCGCCCCTAACTCCGCCCAGTTCCGCCCATTCTCCGCCCCATGGCTGACTA
ATTTTTTTTATTTATGCAGAGGCCGAGGCCGCCTCGGCCTCTGAGCTATTCCAGAAGTAGTGAGGAGGCT
TTTTTGGAGGCCTAGGGACGTACCCAATTCGCCCTATAGTGAGTCGTATTACGCGCGCTCACTGGCCGTC
GTTTTACAACGTCGTGACTGGGAAAACCCTGGCGTTACCCAACTTAATCGCCTTGCAGCACATCCCCCTT
TCGCCAGCTGGCGTAATAGCGAAGAGGCCCGCACCGATCGCCCTTCCCAACAGTTGCGCAGCCTGAATGG
CGAATGGG
[124 nt withheld, positions 10509-10632]
C
[91 nt withheld, positions 10634-10724]
A
[49 nt withheld, positions 10726-10774]
CCTTTGACGTTGGAGTCCACGTTCTTT
[37 nt withheld, positions 10802-10838]
ACCCTATCTCGGTCTATTCTTTTGATTTATAAGGGATTTTGCCGATTTCGGCCTATTGGTTAAAAAATGA
GCTGATTTAACAAAAATTTAACGCGAATTTTAACAAAATATTAACGCTTACAATTT
